Addgene plasmid #91377: pHH0103_TNK2-1/1
Purpose: Protein expression and purification of human SH3 domain construct TNK2-1/1
Depositing lab: Sachdev Sidhu. Depositing organization: University of Toronto. Publication: Comprehensive Analysis of the Human SH3 Domain Family Reveals a Wide Variety of Non-canonical Specificities. Teyra J, Huang H, Jain S, Guan X, Dong A, Liu Y, Tempel W, Min J, Tong Y, Kim PM, Bader GD, Sidhu SS. Structure. 2017 Oct 3;25(10):1598-1610.e3. doi: 10.1016/j.str.2017.07.017. Epub 2017 Sep 7. PubMed 28890361.
Backbone
  Vector backbone: pHH0103
  Vector type: Bacterial Expression
Growth in bacteria
  Bacterial resistance: Ampicillin, 100 μg/mL
  Growth temperature: 37°C
  Growth strain: DH5alpha
  Copy number: Low Copy
Gene/Insert
  Gene/Insert name: TNK2-1/1
  Species: H. sapiens (human)
  Insert size (bp): 224
  Entrez Gene: TNK2 (a.k.a. ACK, ACK-1, ACK1, p21cdc42Hs)
  Cloning method: Restriction Enzyme; 5′ cloning site Sfi1 (unknown if destroyed); 3′ cloning site Not1 (unknown if destroyed)
Terms and licenses: Academic/Nonprofit Terms; Industry Terms: Not Available to Industry
How to cite: pHH0103_TNK2-1/1 was a gift from Sachdev Sidhu (Addgene plasmid # 91377 ; http://n2t.net/addgene:91377 ; RRID:Addgene_91377)
