[The description below was written by a language model from this plasmid's Addgene catalogue record and pLannotate feature annotations shown in this document.]
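Description:
pHH0103_TNK2-1/1 is a 6.9 kb bacterial expression plasmid built on the pHH0103 backbone for producing and purifying the SH3 domain of human TNK2 (also called ACK1), a non-receptor kinase involved in cell migration, survival and receptor trafficking. The plasmid is maintained in E. coli through a ColE1/pBR322-type origin with the adjacent bom region, and is selected with ampicillin via the TEM beta-lactamase gene (bla) under its own promoter. The catalogue lists it as low copy. Only fragments of the rop gene are annotated, interrupted by an f1 phage origin, which in principle allows single-stranded DNA production with helper phage.

Expression is driven by the strong hybrid tac promoter followed by a lac operator. The plasmid also carries lacI under the up-mutated lacIq promoter, so transcription is held off by abundant lac repressor until relieved by IPTG. The open reading frame begins with a 6xHis tag, followed by Schistosoma japonicum glutathione S-transferase and then the TNK2 fragment, which the record says was cloned between SfiI and NotI sites as a 224 bp insert. About 200 bp of this is annotated as TNK2 coding sequence. The resulting His-GST-SH3 fusion offers two affinity handles for purification, and GST often aids solubility. An fd phage terminator lies just downstream of the insert.

Beyond the terminator are two fragments of M13 gene III, plus remnants of the tetracycline resistance gene and its promoter. These suggest descent from a pBR322-based phagemid display vector, although the record does not state this and they do not appear to be part of the expressed product. The construct belongs to a collection used to survey the binding specificities of the human SH3 domain family.
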