Features (pLannotate 1.2.2; 21 found; start..end, strand, type, name):
     62..139     +  promoter       lacIq promoter: lacI (mutant); In the lacIq allele, a single base change in the promoter boosts expression of the lacI gene about 10-fold.
    140..1222    +  CDS            lacI: lac repressor; lacI; The lac repressor binds to the lac operator to inhibit transcription in E. coli. This inhibition can be relieved by adding lactose or isopropyl-β-D-thiogalactopyranoside (IPTG).
   1235..1256    +  protein_bind   CAP binding site: CAP binding activates transcription in the presence of cAMP. E. coli catabolite activator protein
   1275..1292    +  promoter       tet promoter (fragment): E. coli promoter for tetracycline efflux protein gene
   1465..1493    +  promoter       tac promoter: strong E. coli promoter; hybrid between the trp and lac UV5 promoters
   1501..1517    +  protein_bind   lac operator: The lac repressor binds to the lac operator to inhibit transcription in E. coli. This inhibition can be relieved by adding lactose or isopropyl-β-D-thiogalactopyranoside (IPTG). lac repressor encoded by lacI
   1602..1619    +  CDS            6xHis: 6xHis affinity tag
   1635..2288    +  CDS            GST26_SCHJA: Experimental evidence at protein level: Swiss-Prot protein existence level 1. GST isoenzymes appear to play a central role in the parasite detoxification system. Other functions are also suspected including a role in increasing the solubility of haematin in the parasite gut. From Schistosoma japonicum (Blood fluke).
   2358..2558    +  CDS            TNK2 (fragment): ACK1_HUMAN - Also known as ACK1. Experimental evidence at protein level: Swiss-Prot protein existence level 1. Non-receptor tyrosine-protein and serine/threonine-protein kinase that is implicated in cell spreading and migration, cell survival, cell growth and proliferation. Transduces extracellular signals to cytosolic and nuclear effectors. Phosphorylates AKT1, AR, MCF2, WASL and WWOX. Implicated in trafficking and clathrin-mediated endocytosis through binding to epidermal growth factor receptor (EGFR) and clathrin. Binds to both poly- and mono-ubiquitin and regulates ligand-induced degradati
   2574..2621    +  terminator     fd terminator (sequence withheld): central terminator from bacteriophage fd (Otsuka and Kunisawa, 1982)
   2626..2838    +  CDS            M13 gene III (fragment) (sequence partly withheld): pIII; III; minor coat protein
   2853..3323    +  CDS            M13 gene III (fragment) (sequence partly withheld): pIII; III; minor coat protein
   3345..3415    +  CDS            TcR (fragment): tetracycline efflux protein; tet; confers resistance to tetracycline
   3657..4037    -  CDS            YPB1_ECOLX: Protein predicted: Swiss-Prot protein existence level 4. From Escherichia coli.
   4054..4205    +  CDS            rop (fragment): Rop protein, which maintains plasmids at low copy number; rop
   4241..4669    -  rep_origin     f1 ori (sequence partly withheld): f1 bacteriophage origin of replication; arrow indicates direction of (+) strand synthesis
   4678..4717    +  CDS            rop (fragment): Rop protein, which maintains plasmids at low copy number; rop
   4819..4959    +  misc_feature   bom: basis of mobility region from pBR322
   5145..5732    -  rep_origin     ori: high-copy-number ColE1/pMB1/pBR322/pUC origin of replication
   5906..6763    -  CDS            bla: BLAT_ECOLX - Experimental evidence at protein level: Swiss-Prot protein existence level 1. TEM-type are the most prevalent beta-lactamases in enterobacteria; they hydrolyze the beta-lactam bond in susceptible beta-lactam antibiotics, thus conferring resistance to penicillins and cephalosporins. TEM-3 and TEM-4 are capable of hydrolyzing cefotaxime and ceftazidime. TEM-5 is capable of hydrolyzing ceftazidime. TEM-6 is capable of hydrolyzing ceftazidime and aztreonam. TEM-8/CAZ-2, TEM- 16/CAZ-7 and TEM-24/CAZ-6 are markedly active against ceftazidime. IRT- 4 shows resistance to beta-lactamase in
   6764..6868    -  promoter       AmpR promoter: bla
>Addgene plasmid #91377 | pHH0103_TNK2-1/1 | addgene full sequence | sequence record 192243 | Addgene NGS Result
TCATGACATTAACCTATAAAAATAGGCGTATCACGAGGCCCTTTCGTCTTCAAGAATTCCCGACACCATC
GAATGGTGCAAAACCTTTCGCGGTATGGCATGATAGCGCCCGGAAGAGAGTCAATTCAGGGTGGTGAATG
TGAAACCAGTAACGTTATACGATGTCGCAGAGTATGCCGGTGTCTCTTATCAGACCGTTTCCCGCGTGGT
GAACCAGGCCAGCCACGTTTCTGCGAAAACGCGGGAAAAAGTGGAAGCGGCGATGGCGGAGCTGAATTAC
ATTCCCAACCGCGTGGCACAACAACTGGCGGGCAAACAGTCGTTGCTGATTGGCGTTGCCACCTCCAGTC
TGGCCCTGCACGCGCCGTCGCAAATTGTCGCGGCGATTAAATCTCGCGCCGATCAACTGGGTGCCAGCGT
GGTGGTGTCGATGGTAGAACGAAGCGGCGTCGAAGCCTGTAAAGCGGCGGTGCACAATCTTCTCGCGCAA
CGCGTCAGTGGGCTGATCATTAACTATCCGCTGGATGACCAGGATGCCATTGCTGTGGAAGCTGCCTGCA
CTAATGTTCCGGCGTTATTTCTTGATGTCTCTGACCAGACACCCATCAACAGTATTATTTTCTCCCATGA
AGACGGTACGCGACTGGGCGTGGAGCATCTGGTCGCATTGGGTCACCAGCAAATCGCGCTGTTAGCGGGC
CCATTAAGTTCTGTCTCGGCGCGTCTGCGTCTGGCTGGCTGGCATAAATATCTCACTCGCAATCAAATTC
AGCCGATAGCGGAACGGGAAGGCGACTGGAGTGCCATGTCCGGTTTTCAACAAACCATGCAAATGCTGAA
TGAGGGCATCGTTCCCACTGCGATGCTGGTTGCCAACGATCAGATGGCGCTGGGCGCAATGCGCGCCATT
ACCGAGTCCGGGCTGCGCGTTGGTGCGGATATCTCGGTAGTGGGATACGACGATACCGAAGACAGCTCAT
GTTATATCCCGCCGTTAACCACCATCAAACAGGATTTTCGCCTGCTGGGGCAAACCAGCGTGGACCGCTT
GCTGCAACTCTCTCAGGGCCAGGCGGTGAAGGGCAATCAGCTGTTGCCCGTCTCACTGGTGAAAAGAAAA
ACCACCCTGGCGCCCAATACGCAAACCGCCTCTCCCCGCGCGTTGGCCGATTCATTAATGCAGCTGGCAC
GACAGGTTTCCCGACTGGAAAGCGGGCAGTGAGCGCAACGCAATTAATGTAAGTTAGCTCACTCATTAGG
CACAATTCTCATGTTTGACAGCTTATCATCGACTGCACGGTGCACCAATGCTTCTGGCGTCAGGCAGCCA
TCGGAAGCTGTGGTATGGCTGTGCAGGTCGTAAATCACTGCATAATTCGTGTCGCTCAAGGCGCACTCCC
GTTCTGGATAATGTTTTTTGCGCCGACATCATAACGGTTCTGGCAAATATTCTGAAATGAGCTGTTGACA
ATTAATCATCGGCTCGTATAATGTGTGGAATTGTGAGCGGATAACAATTTCACACAGGAAACAGCCAGTC
CGTTTAGGTGTTTTCACGAGCACTTCACCAACAAGGACCATAGATTATGAAAATCGAAGAACACCATCAC
CATCACCATTCCAGCGGTAAGCTTATGTCCCCTATACTAGGTTATTGGAAAATTAAGGGCCTTGTGCAAC
CCACTCGACTTCTTTTGGAATATCTTGAAGAAAAATATGAAGAGCATTTGTATGAGCGCGATGAAGGTGA
TAAATGGCGAAACAAAAAGTTTGAATTGGGTTTGGAGTTTCCCAATCTTCCTTATTATATTGATGGTGAT
GTTAAATTAACACAGTCTATGGCCATCATACGTTATATAGCTGACAAGCACAACATGTTGGGTGGTTGTC
CAAAAGAGCGTGCAGAGATTTCAATGCTTGAAGGAGCGGTTTTGGATATTAGATACGGTGTTTCGAGAAT
TGCATATAGTAAAGACTTTGAAACTCTCAAAGTTGATTTTCTTAGCAAGCTACCTGAAATGCTGAAAATG
TTCGAAGATCGTTTATGTCATAAAACATATTTAAATGGTGATCATGTAACCCATCCTGACTTCATGTTGT
ATGACGCTCTTGATGTTGTTTTATACATGGACCCAATGTGCCTGGATGCGTTCCCAAAATTAGTTTGTTT
TAAAAAACGTATTGAAGCTATCCCACAAATTGATAAGTACTTGAAATCCAGCAAGTATATAGCATGGCCT
TTGCAGGGCTGGCAAGCCACGTTTGGTGGTGGCGACCATCCTCCAAAATCGGATCTGGAAGTTCTGTTCC
AGGGGCCCCTGTCCAGCGGTCTGGTTCCGCGTGGTTCCGGTACCGCGGCCCAGCCGGCCATGGCCCAGGG
CGCGCTGACCGATATGCGTGCCCTGCAAGATTTTGAAGAACCGGATAAACTGCATATTCAGATGAACGAT
GTCATTACCGTTATTGAAGGTCGTGCCGAAAACTATTGGTGGCGTGGTCAGAATACCCGTACCCTGTGTG
TTGGTCCATTTCCACGTAACGTTGTTACCTCCGTTGCCGCGGCCGCATA
[142 nt withheld, positions 2570-2711]
C
[98 nt withheld, positions 2713-2810]
AGTTTGTACTGGTGACGAAACTCAGTGTCTAGCTAGAGTGGC
[149 nt withheld, positions 2853-3001]
T
[41 nt withheld, positions 3003-3043]
T
[62 nt withheld, positions 3045-3106]
A
[35 nt withheld, positions 3108-3142]
CCTCCCTCAATCGGTTGAATGTCGCCCTTTTGTCTTTGGCGCTGGTAAACCATATGAA
[86 nt withheld, positions 3201-3286]
T
[54 nt withheld, positions 3288-3341]
CTAGCGCCGCCCTATACCTTGTCTGCCTCCCCGCGTTGCGTCGCGGTGCATGGAGCCGGGCCACCTCGAC
CTGAATGGAAGCCGGCGGCACCTCGCTAACGGATTCACCACTCCAAGAATTGGAGCCAATCAATTCTTGC
GGAGAACTGTGAATGCGCAAACCAACCCTTGGCAGAACATATCCATCGCGTCCGCCATCTCCAGCAGCCG
CACGCGGCGCATCTCGGGCAGCGTTGGGTCCTGGCCACGGGTGCGCATGATCGTGCTCCTGTCGTTGAGG
ACCCGGCTAGGCTGGCGGGGTTGCCTTACTGGTTAGCAGAATGAATCACCGATACGCGAGCGAACGTGAA
GCGACTGCTGCTGCAAAACGTCTGCGACCTGAGCAACAACATGAATGGTCTTCGGTTTCCGTGTTTCGTA
AAGTCTGGAAACGCGGAAGTCAGCGCCCTGCACCATTATGTTCCGGATCTGCATCGCAGGATGCTGCTGG
CTACCCTGTGGAACACCTACATCTGTATTAACGAAGCGCTGGCATTGACCCTGAGTGATTTTTCTCTGGT
CCCGCCGCATCCATACCGCCAGTTGTTTACCCTCACAACGTTCCAGTAACCGGGCATGTTCATCATCAGT
AACCCGTATCGTGAGCATCCTCTCTCGTTTCATCGGTATCATTACCCCCATGAACAGAAATCCCCCTTAC
ACGGAGGCATCAGTGACCAAACAGGAAAAAACCGCCCTTAACATGGCCCGCTTTATCAGAAGCCAGACAT
TAACGCTTCTGGAGAAACTCAACGAGCTGGACGCGGATGAACAGGCAGACATCTGTGAATCGCTTCACGA
CCACGCTGATGAGCTTTACCGCAGGATCCGCGAAATTGTAAGCGTTAATATTTTGTTAAAATTCGCGTTA
AATTTTTGTTAAATCAGCTCATTTTTTAACCAATAGGCCGAAATCGGCAAAATCCCTTATAAATCAAAAG
AATAGACCGAGATAGGGT
[37 nt withheld, positions 4340-4376]
AAAGAACGTGGACTCCAACGTCAAAGG
[49 nt withheld, positions 4404-4452]
T
[91 nt withheld, positions 4454-4544]
G
[124 nt withheld, positions 4546-4669]
CGCGGATCCTGCCTCGCGCGTTTCGGTGATGACGGTGAAAACCTCTGACACATGCAGCTCCCGGAGACGG
TCACAGCTTGTCTGTAAGCGGATGCCGGGAGCAGACAAGCCCGTCAGGGCGCGTCAGCGGGTGTTGGCGG
GTGTCGGGGCGCAGCCATGACCCAGTCACGTAGCGATAGCGGAGTGTATACTGGCTTAACTATGCGGCAT
CAGAGCAGATTGTACTGAGAGTGCACCATATGCGGTGTGAAATACCGCACAGATGCGTAAGGAGAAAATA
CCGCATCAGGCGCTCTTCCGCTTCCTCGCTCACTGACTCGCTGCGCTCGGTCGTTCGGCTGCGGCGAGCG
GTATCAGCTCACTCAAAGGCGGTAATACGGTTATCCACAGAATCAGGGGATAACGCAGGAAAGAACATGT
GAGCAAAAGGCCAGCAAAAGGCCAGGAACCGTAAAAAGGCCGCGTTGCTGGCGTTTTTCCATAGGCTCCG
CCCCCCTGACGAGCATCACAAAAATCGACGCTCAAGTCAGAGGTGGCGAAACCCGACAGGACTATAAAGA
TACCAGGGTTTCCCCCTGGAAGCTCCCTCGTGCGCTCTCCTGTTCCGACCCTGCCGCTTACCGGATACCT
GTCCGCCTTTCTCCCTTCGGGAAGCGTGGCGCTTTCTCATAGCTCACGCTGTAGGTATCTCAGTTCGGTG
TAGGTCGTTCGCTCCAAGCTGGGCTGTGTGCACGAACCCCCCGTTCAGCCCGACCGCTGCGCCTTATCCG
GTAACTATCGTCTTGAGTCCAACCCGGTAAGACACGACTTATCGCCACTGGCAGCAGCCACTGGTAACAG
GATTAGCAGAGCGAGGTATGTAGGCGGTGCTACAGAGTTCTTGAAGTGGTGGCCTAACTACGGCTACACT
AGAAGGACAGTATTTGGTATCTGCGCTCTGCTGAAGCCAGTTACCTTCGGAAAAAGAGTTGGTAGCTCTT
GATCCGGCAAACAAACCACCGCTGGTAGCGGTGGTTTTTTTGTTTGCAAGCAGCAGATTACGCGCAGAAA
AAAAGGATCTCAAGAAGATCCTTTGATCTTTTCTACGGGGTCTGACGCTCAGTGGAACGAAAACTCACGT
TAAGGGATTTTGGTCATGAGATTATCAAAAAGGATCTTCACCTAGATCCTTTTAAATTAAAAATGAAGTT
TTAAATCAATCTAAAGTATATATGAGTAAACTTGGTCTGACAGTTACCAATGCTTAATCAGTGAGGCACC
TATCTCAGCGATCTGTCTATTTCGTTCATCCATAGTTGCCTGACTCCCCGTCGTGTAGATAACTACGATA
CGGGAGGGCTTACCATCTGGCCCCAGTGCTGCAATGATACCGCGAGACCCACGCTCACCGGCTCCAGATT
TATCAGCAATAAACCAGCCAGCCGGAAGGGCCGAGCGCAGAAGTGGTCCTGCAACTTTATCCGCCTCCAT
CCAGTCTATTAATTGTTGCCGGGAAGCTAGAGTAAGTAGTTCGCCAGTTAATAGTTTGCGCAACGTTGTT
GCCATTGCTGCAGGCATCGTGGTGTCACGCTCGTCGTTTGGTATGGCTTCATTCAGCTCCGGTTCCCAAC
GATCAAGGCGAGTTACATGATCCCCCATATTGTGCAAAAAAGCGGTTAGCTCCTTCGGTCCTCCGATCGT
TGTCAGAAGTAAGTTGGCCGCAGTGTTATCACTCATGGTTATGGCAGCACTGCATAATTCTCTTACTGTC
ATGCCATCCGTAAGATGCTTTTCTGTGACTGGTGAGTACTCAACCAAGTCATTCTGAGAATAGTGTATGC
GGCGACCGAGTTGCTCTTGCCCGGCGTCAACACGGGATAATACCGCGCCACATAGCAGAACTTTAAAAGT
GCTCATCATTGGAAAACGTTCTTCGGGGCGAAAACTCTCAAGGATCTTACCGCTGTTGAGATCCAGTTCG
ATGTAACCCACTCGTGCACCCAACTGATCTTCAGCATCTTTTACTTTCACCAGCGTTTCTGGGTGAGCAA
AAACAGGAAGGCAAAATGCCGCAAAAAAGGGAATAAGGGCGACACGGAAATGTTGAATACTCATACTCTT
CCTTTTTCAATATTATTGAAGCATTTATCAGGGTTATTGTCTCATGAGCGGATACATATTTGAATGTATT
TAGAAAAATAAACAAATAGGGGTTCCGCGCACATTTCCCCGAAAAGTGCCACCTGACGTCTAAGAAACCA
TTATTA
