>Addgene plasmid #91377 | pHH0103_TNK2-1/1 | depositor partial sequence | sequence record 175865 | insert sequence
GGTACCGAATTCGGATCCGCGCGCTGACCGATATGCGTGCCCTGCAAGATTTTGAAGAACCGGATAAACT
GCATATTCAGATGAACGATGTCATTACCGTTATTGAAGGTCGTGCCGAAAACTATTGGTGGCGTGGTCAG
AATACCCGTACCCTGTGTGTTGGTCCATTTCCACGTAACGTTGTTACCTCCGTTGCCGCGGCCGCTAGCT
AAGTCGACGAGCTC
